>Addgene plasmid #162868 | pUCP20 PilB113*L197D | addgene full sequence | sequence record 329261 | Addgene NGS Result
TTTACACTTTATGCTTCCGGCTCGTATGTTGTGTGGAATTGTGAGCGGATAACAATTTCACACAGGAAAC
AGCTATGAACGACAGCATCCAACTGAGCGGTCTGTCCCGACAGCTCGTCCAAGCCAATCTACTCGACGAA
AAGACCGCCCTGCAGGCCCAGACGCAGGCGCAGCGCAACAAGCTGTCGCTGGTGACGCACCTGGTGCAGA
ACAAGCTGGTAAGCGGCCTGGCCCTGGCCGAATTGTCCGCCGAGCAGTTCGGCATCGCCTATTGCGACCT
GAACAGCCTGGACAGGGAAAGCTTTCCGCGGGACGCCATCAGCGAAAAGCTGGTCCGCCAGCACCGGGTC
ATTCCCCTGTGGCGGCGGGGCAACAAGTTGTTCGTAGGCATCTCCGACGCCGCCAACCACTAGGCCATCA
ACGACGTCCAGTTCAGCACTGGCCTGACGACCGAGGCCATTCTGGTCGAGGACGACAAGCTCGGCCTTGC
CATCGACAAGCTATTCGAGAATGCAACCGACGGCTTGGCAGGTCTCGATGACGTGGACCTGGAAGGACTG
GATGTAGGCGTCAAGGAAACGTCCGGACAAGAAGATACTGGCGCGGAGGCAGACGACGCTCCCGTCGTCC
GCTTCGTCAACAAGATGCTGGACGACGCTATCAAAGGCGGGTCTTCCGACTTGCACTTCGAGCCCTACGA
GAAGATCTACCGGGTGCGCTTCCGTACCGACGGCATGCTTCACGAAGTGGCCAAGCCGCCGATCCAGTTG
GCCAGTCGTATCTCTGCTCGTCTCAAGGTAATGGCCGGCCTGGATATCTCCGAACGACGCAAGCCGCAGG
ACGGACGGATCAAGATGCGCGTGTCGAAGACCAAGTCCATCGACTTCCGCGTCAACACCCTGCCGACCCT
GTGGGGCGAGAAGATCGTGATGCGGATCCTCGACTCCTCCAGCGCGCAGATGGGCATCGACGCCCTGGGC
TACGAGGAGGACCAGAAGGAACTCTACCTGGCCGCACTCAAGCAGCCGCAGGGCATGATCCTGGTCACCG
GCCCCACCGGCTCGGGCAAGACGGTATCGCTGTACACCGGCCTGAACATCCTCAATACCACCGACATCAA
CATTTCCACCGCCGAAGACCCGGTGGAGATCAACCTGGAAGGCATCAACCAGGTCAACGTCAATCCGCGC
CAGGGCATGGACTTCTCCCAGGCGCTGCGCGCCTTCCTGCGCCAGGACCCGGACGTGATCATGGTCGGCG
AGATCCGCGACCTGGAGACCGCCGAGATCGCCATCAAGGCGGCGCAGACCGGGCATATGGTGATGTCCAC
CCTGCACACCAACAGCGCCGCCGAGACCCTGACCCGCCTGCTGAACATGGGCGTACCGGCGTTCAACCTG
GCGACCTCGGTGAACCTGATCATCGCCCAGCGCCTTGCGCGAAAACTCTGTTCGCACTGCAAGAAAGAGC
ACGACGTACCGAAGGAAACCCTGCTTCACGAAGGTTTCCCAGAAGAGTTGATCGGCACCTTCAAGCTGTA
TTCACCAGTGGGCTGCGACCATTGCAAGAACGGTTACAAGGGCCGTGTCGGTATTTATGAAGTAGTTAAA
AACACCCCGGCCCTGCAGCGGATTATCATGGAGGAAGGCAACTCCATCGAGATCGCCGAGCAAGCCCGCA
AAGAAGGCTTCAACGATCTGCGCACCTCAGGCCTGCTGAAAGCCATGCAGGGGATCACCAGCCTGGAGGA
AGTCAACCGCGTGACCAAGGATAGGCCGGGCCATCATCATCACCATCATTAAGCCAGATCCAGCGGCATC
TGGGTTAGTCGAGCGCGGGCCGCTTCCCATGTCTCACCAGGGCGAGCCTGTTTCGCGATCTCAGCATCTG
AAATCTTCCCGGCCTTGCGCTTCGCTGGGGCCTTACCCACCGCCTTGGCGGGCTTCTTCGGTCCAAAACT
GAACAACAGATGTGTGACCTTGCGCCCGGTCTTTCGCTGCGCCCACTCCACCTGTAGCGGGCTGTGCTCG
TTGATCTGCGTCACGGCTGGATCAAGCACTCGCAACTTGAAGTCCTTGATCGAGGGATACCGGCCTTCCA
GTTGAAACCACTTTCGCAGCTGGTCAATTTCTATTTCGCGCTGGCCGATGCTGTCCCATTGCATGAGCAG
CTCGTAAAGCCTGATCGCGTGGGTGCTGTCCATCTTGGCCACGTCAGCCAAGGCGTATTTGGTGAACTGT
TTGGTGAGTTCCGTCAGGTACGGCAGCATGTCTTTGGTGAACCTGAGTTCTACACGGCCCTCACCCTCCC
GGTAGATGATTGTTTGCACCCAGCCGGTAATCATCACACTCGGTCTTTTCCCCTTGCCATTGGGCTCTTG
GGTTAACCGGACTTCCCGCCGTTTCAGGCGCAGGGCCGCTTCTTTGAGCTGGTTGTAGGAAGATTCGATA
GGGACACCCGCCATCGTCGCTATGTCCTCCGCCGTCACTGAATACATCACTTCATCGGTGACAGGCTCGC
TCCTCTTCACCTGGCTAATACAGGCCAGAACGATCCGCTGTTCCTGAACACTGAGGCGATACGCGGCCTC
GACCAGGGCATTGCTTTTGTAAACCATTGGGGGTGAGGCCACGTTCGACATTCCTTGTGTATAAGGGGAC
ACTGTATCTGCGTCCCACAATACAACAAATCCGTCCCTTTACAACAACAAATCCGTCCCTTCTTAACAAC
AAATCCGTCCCTTAATGGCAACAAATCCGTCCCTTTTTAAACTCTACAGGCCACGGATTACGTGGCCTGT
AGACGTCCTAAAAGGTTTAAAAGGGAAAAGGAAGAAAAGGGTGGAAACGCAAAAAACGCACCACTACGTG
GCCCCGTTGGGGCCGCATTTGTGCCCCTGAAGGGGCGGGGGAGGCGTCTGGGCAATCCCCGTTTTACCAG
TCCCCTATCGCCGCCTGAGAGGGCGCAGGAAGCGAGTAATCAGGGTATCGAGGCGGATTCACCCTTGGCG
TCCAACCAGCGGCACCAGCGGCGCCTGAGAGGATGGTGCACTCTCAGTACAATCTGCTCTGATGCCGCAT
AGTTAAGCCAGCCCCGACACCCGCCAACACCCGCTGACGCGCCCTGACGGGCTTGTCTGCTCCCGGCATC
CGCTTACAGACAAGCTGTGACCGTCTCCGGGAGCTGCATGTGTCAGAGGTTTTCACCGTCATCACCGAAA
CGCGCGAGACGAAAGGGCCTCGTGATACGCCTATTTTTATAGGTTAATGTCATGATAATAATGGTTTCTT
AGACGTCAGGTGGCACTTTTCGGGGAAATGTGCGCGGAACCCCTATTTGTTTATTTTTCTAAATACATTC
AAATATGTATCCGCTCATGAGACAATAACCCTGATAAATGCTTCAATAATATTGAAAAAGGAAGAGTATG
AGTATTCAACATTTCCGTGTCGCCCTTATTCCCTTTTTTGCGGCATTTTGCCTTCCTGTTTTTGCTCACC
CAGAAACGCTGGTGAAAGTAAAAGATGCTGAAGATCAGTTGGGTGCACGAGTGGGTTACATCGAACTGGA
TCTCAACAGCGGTAAGATCCTTGAGAGTTTTCGCCCCGAAGAACGTTTTCCAATGATGAGCACTTTTAAA
GTTCTGCTATGTGGCGCGGTATTATCCCGTATTGACGCCGGGCAAGAGCAACTCGGTCGCCGCATACACT
ATTCTCAGAATGACTTGGTTGAGTACTCACCAGTCACAGAAAAGCATCTTACGGATGGCATGACAGTAAG
AGAATTATGCAGTGCTGCCATAACCATGAGTGATAACACTGCGGCCAACTTACTTCTGACAACGATCGGA
GGACCGAAGGAGCTAACCGCTTTTTTGCACAACATGGGGGATCATGTAACTCGCCTTGATCGTTGGGAAC
CGGAGCTGAATGAAGCCATACCAAACGACGAGCGTGACACCACGATGCCTGTAGCAATGGCAACAACGTT
GCGCAAACTATTAACTGGCGAACTACTTACTCTAGCTTCCCGGCAACAATTAATAGACTGGATGGAGGCG
GATAAAGTTGCAGGACCACTTCTGCGCTCGGCCCTTCCGGCTGGCTGGTTTATTGCTGATAAATCTGGAG
CCGGTGAGCGTGGGTCTCGCGGTATCATTGCAGCACTGGGGCCAGATGGTAAGCCCTCCCGTATCGTAGT
TATCTACACGACGGGGAGTCAGGCAACTATGGATGAACGAAATAGACAGATCGCTGAGATAGGTGCCTCA
CTGATTAAGCATTGGTAACTGTCAGACCAAGTTTACTCATATATACTTTAGATTGATTTAAAACTTCATT
TTTAATTTAAAAGGATCTAGGTGAAGATCCTTTTTGATAATCTCATGACCAAAATCCCTTAACGTGAGTT
TTCGTTCCACTGAGCGTCAGACCCCGTAGAAAAGATCAAAGGATCTTCTTGAGATCCTTTTTTTCTGCGC
GTAATCTGCTGCTTGCAAACAAAAAAACCACCGCTACCAGCGGTGGTTTGTTTGCCGGATCAAGAGCTAC
CAACTCTTTTTCCGAAGGTAACTGGCTTCAGCAGAGCGCAGATACCAAATACTGTTCTTCTAGTGTAGCC
GTAGTTAGGCCACCACTTCAAGAACTCTGTAGCACCGCCTACATACCTCGCTCTGCTAATCCTGTTACCA
GTGGCTGCTGCCAGTGGCGATAAGTCGTGTCTTACCGGGTTGGACTCAAGACGATAGTTACCGGATAAGG
CGCAGCGGTCGGGCTGAACGGGGGGTTCGTGCACACAGCCCAGCTTGGAGCGAACGACCTACACCGAACT
GAGATACCTACAGCGTGAGCTATGAGAAAGCGCCACGCTTCCCGAAGGGAGAAAGGCGGACAGGTATCCG
GTAAGCGGCAGGGTCGGAACAGGAGAGCGCACGAGGGAGCTTCCAGGGGGAAACGCCTGGTATCTTTATA
GTCCTGTCGGGTTTCGCCACCTCTGACTTGAGCGTCGATTTTTGTGATGCTCGTCAGGGGGGCGGAGCCT
ATGGAAAAACGCCAGCAACGCGGCCTTTTTACGGTTCCTGGCCTTTTGCTGGCCTTTTGCTCACATGTTC
TTTCCTGCGTTATCCCCTGATTCTGTGGATAACCGTATTACCGCCTTTGAGTGAGCTGATACCGCTCGCC
GCAGCCGAACGACCGAGCGCAGCGAGTCAGTGAGCGAGGAAGCGGAAGAGCGCCCAATACGCAAACCGCC
TCTCCCCGCGCGTTGGCCGATTCATTAATGCAGCTGGCACGACAGGTTTCCCGACTGGAAAGCGGGCAGT
GAGCGCAACGCAATTAATGTGAGTTAGCTCACTCATTAGGCACCCCAGGC
Features (pLannotate 1.2.2; 12 found; start..end, strand, type, name):
      1..31      +  promoter       lac promoter: promoter for the E. coli lac operon
     39..55      +  protein_bind   lac operator: The lac repressor binds to the lac operator to inhibit transcription in E. coli. This inhibition can be relieved by adding lactose or isopropyl-β-D-thiogalactopyranoside (IPTG). lac repressor encoded by lacI
     75..1772    +  CDS            pilB: PILB_PSEAE - Experimental evidence at protein level: Swiss-Prot protein existence level 1. ATPase component of the type IV pilus (T4P) that plays a role in surface and host cell adhesion, colonization, biofilm maturation, virulence, and twitching, a form of surface-associated motility facilitated by cycles of extension, adhesion, and retraction of T4P fibers (PubMed:15659660, PubMed:28854278). Acts as a molecular motor to provide the energy that is required for biogenesis of the pilus and the extrusion of substrates generated in the cytoplasm (PubMed:8102361, PubMed:18174131). PilB ATPase acti
   1803..2632    -  CDS            pRO1600 Rep (fragment): replication protein for the broad-host-range plasmid pRO1600 from Pseudomonas aeruginosa&nbsp
   2646..2997    +  rep_origin     pRO1600 oriV: broad-host-range origin of replication from Pseudomonas aeruginosa plasmid pRO1600; requires the pRO1600 Rep protein for replication (West et al., 1994)
   3043..3091    -  misc_feature   bom (fragment): basis of mobility region from pBR322
   3193..3228    -  CDS            rop (fragment): Rop protein, which maintains plasmids at low copy number; rop
   3323..3427    +  promoter       AmpR promoter: bla
   3428..4288    +  CDS            AmpR: β-lactamase; bla; confers resistance to ampicillin, carbenicillin, and related antibiotics
   4459..5047    +  rep_origin     ori: high-copy-number ColE1/pMB1/pBR322/pUC origin of replication
   5230..5322    +  CDS            lacI (fragment): lac repressor; lacI; The lac repressor binds to the lac operator to inhibit transcription in E. coli. This inhibition can be relieved by adding lactose or isopropyl-β-D-thiogalactopyranoside (IPTG).
   5335..5356    +  protein_bind   CAP binding site: CAP binding activates transcription in the presence of cAMP. E. coli catabolite activator protein
