[The description below was written by a language model from this plasmid's Addgene catalogue record and pLannotate feature annotations shown in this document.]
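Description:
pUCP20 PilB113*L197D is a bacterial expression plasmid built on pUCP20, an Escherichia coli–Pseudomonas shuttle backbone. The annotated 5,370 nt sequence carries two replication systems. One is a high-copy ColE1/pUC-type origin for propagation in E. coli. The other is the broad-host-range pRO1600 oriV, which depends on the adjacent pRO1600 Rep coding region (annotated as a fragment) and supports maintenance in Pseudomonas aeruginosa. Selection is through β-lactamase (AmpR) expressed from its own promoter, conferring resistance to ampicillin and related antibiotics. Short remnants of bom, rop and lacI are also annotated; these are backbone relics rather than functional genes.

The insert is P. aeruginosa pilB, which encodes the ATPase motor that powers type IV pilus assembly and so underlies twitching motility, adhesion and biofilm-related behaviours. It sits downstream of the lac promoter and operator, with a CAP binding site just upstream across the plasmid junction. Only a fragment of lacI is present, so any repression would depend on the host. The protein carries a C-terminal six-histidine tag for detection or affinity purification. Codon Q113 has been changed to an amber (UAG) stop, and the depositor notes that the gene's original UAG terminator was replaced with UAA at the same time, leaving position 113 as the only amber codon in the gene. This design is typical of amber suppression for site-specific incorporation of a noncanonical amino acid, although the record does not name a suppressor system or the intended residue. A second substitution to aspartate is given as L197D in the plasmid name but L193D in the mutation field, and the record does not resolve this discrepancy. The plasmid was made by Gibson cloning from a parental pUCP20 PilB construct.
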