Addgene plasmid #162868: pUCP20 PilB113*L197D
Purpose: Expression of PilB Amber with a C-terminal histag
Depositing lab: Katrina Forest. Depositing organization: University of Wisconsin, Madison.
Backbone
  Vector backbone: pUCP20
  Backbone size w/o insert (bp): 3643
  Vector type: Bacterial Expression
Growth in bacteria
  Bacterial resistance: Ampicillin, 100 μg/mL
  Growth temperature: 37°C
  Growth strain: DH5alpha
  Copy number: High Copy
Gene/Insert
  Gene/Insert name: PilB
  Species: Pseudomonas aeruginosa
  Insert size (bp): 1728
  Mutation: Q113Amber, L193D
  Tag / fusion protein: Histidine tag (H6x) (C terminal on insert)
  Cloning method: Gibson Cloning
Resource information
  A portion of this plasmid was derived from a plasmid made by: clone from pUCP20 PilB
Terms and licenses: Academic/Nonprofit Terms; Industry Terms: Not Available to Industry
Depositor comments: Amber mutation was inserted concomitant to replacing the original UAG stop codon with UAA from pUCP20 PilB
How to cite: pUCP20 PilB113*L197D was a gift from Katrina Forest (Addgene plasmid # 162868 ; http://n2t.net/addgene:162868 ; RRID:Addgene_162868)
